Addgene plasmid #11602: pIRES proHB-EGF WT
Depositing lab: Rosalyn Adam. Depositing organization: Boston Children's Hospital. Publication: Heparin-binding epidermal growth factor-like growth factor stimulates androgen-independent prostate tumor growth and antagonizes androgen receptor function. Adam RM, Kim J, Lin J, Orsola A, Zhuang L, Rice DC, Freeman MR. Endocrinology. 2002 Dec . 143(12):4599-608. 10.1210/en.2002-220561 PubMed 12446587.
Backbone
  Vector backbone: pIRESHyg2
  Backbone manufacturer: Clontech
  Backbone size w/o insert (bp): 5800
  Vector type: Mammalian Expression
  Selectable markers: Hygromycin
Growth in bacteria
  Bacterial resistance: Ampicillin, 100 μg/mL
  Growth temperature: 37°C
  Growth strain: DH5alpha
  Copy number: High Copy
Gene/Insert
  Gene/Insert name: HB-EGF (alt name: proHB-EGF)
  Species: H. sapiens (human)
  Insert size (bp): 667
  Entrez Gene: HBEGF (a.k.a. DTR, DTS, DTSF, HEGFL)
  Cloning method: Restriction Enzyme; 5′ cloning site BamHI (not destroyed); 3′ cloning site NsiI (not destroyed)
  Sequencing primers: 5′ T7
Terms and licenses: Academic/Nonprofit Terms; Industry Terms: Not Available to Industry
How to cite: pIRES proHB-EGF WT was a gift from Rosalyn Adam (Addgene plasmid # 11602 ; http://n2t.net/addgene:11602 ; RRID:Addgene_11602)
