[The description below was written by a language model from this plasmid's Addgene catalogue record.]
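Description:
pIRES proHB-EGF WT is a mammalian expression plasmid built on the commercial pIRESHyg2 backbone (about 5.8 kb without insert). It carries the wild-type human cDNA for heparin-binding EGF-like growth factor (HBEGF), here in its membrane-anchored precursor form, proHB-EGF. The insert of roughly 667 bp was placed between BamHI and NsiI sites, both of which were preserved, and it can be read from the 5′ side with a T7 primer. In bacteria the plasmid is maintained at high copy under ampicillin selection. In mammalian cells, transfectants are selected with hygromycin.

As the backbone name indicates, this is a bicistronic IRES design. The gene of interest and the hygromycin resistance marker are transcribed as a single mRNA, with an internal ribosome entry site driving translation of the downstream marker. Because drug resistance depends on the same transcript that encodes proHB-EGF, hygromycin-resistant cells are very likely to express the insert as well, which makes this arrangement convenient for deriving stable pools or lines without extensive clone screening. The record does not state the promoter, the polyadenylation signal or the replication origin, and no feature table is provided to confirm them. No epitope tags or fusion partners are listed.

The "WT" label marks this as the unmodified precursor sequence. The associated publication concerns HB-EGF stimulation of androgen-independent prostate tumour growth and its antagonism of androgen receptor function, so the plasmid fits stable or transient overexpression of proHB-EGF in mammalian cells to study this growth factor's signalling and its effects on tumour cell behaviour.
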