>Addgene plasmid #11602 | pIRES proHB-EGF WT | addgene partial sequence | sequence record 18351 | T7 5'-TAATACGACTCACTATAGGG-3'
AAGCTGCTGCCGTCGGTGGTGCTGAAGCTCTTTCTGGCTGCAGTTCTCTCGGCACTGGTGACTGGCGAGA
GCCTGGAGCGGCTTCGGAGAGGGCTAGCTGCTGGAACCAGCAACCCGGACCCTCCCACTGTATCCACGGA
CCAGCTGCTACCCCTAGGAGGCGGCCGGGACCGGAAAGTCCGTGACTTGCAAGAGGCAGATCTGGACCTT
TTGAGAGTCACTTTATCCTCCAAGCCACAAGCACTGGCCACACCAAACAAGGAGGAGCACGGGAAAAGAA
AGAAGAAAGGCAAGGGGCTAGGGAAGAAGAGGGACCCATGTCTTCGGAAATACAAGGACTTCTGCATCCA
TGGAGAATGCAAATATGTGAAGGAGCTCCGGGCTCCCTCCTGCATCTGCCACCCGGGTTACCATGGAGAG
AGGTGTCATGGGCTGAGCCTCCCAGTGGAAAATCGCTTATATACCTATGACCACACAACCATCCTGGCCG
TGGTGGCTGTGGTGCTGTCATCTGTCTGTCTGCTGGTCATCGTGGGGCTTCTCATGTTTAGGTACCATAG
GAGAGGAGGTTATGATGTGGAAAATGAAGAGAAAGTGAAGTTGGGCATGACTAATTCCCACGGGCCCTTC
GAACAAAAACTCATCTCAGAAGAGGATCTGAATATGCATCTAGGGCG
